LOCUS       Exported 5368 bp ds-DNA circular SYN 13-MAY-2021
DEFINITION  synthetic circular DNA
ACCESSION   .
VERSION     .
KEYWORDS    pAAVscCBPITuDlet-7Gpluc7x122BT
SOURCE      synthetic DNA construct
  ORGANISM  synthetic DNA construct
REFERENCE   1 (bases 1 to 5368)
  TITLE     Gao
  JOURNAL   Unpublished
REFERENCE   2 (bases 1 to 5368)
  AUTHORS   .
  TITLE     Direct Submission
  JOURNAL   Exported May 13, 2021 from SnapGene Server 1.1.58
            http://www.snapgene.com
FEATURES             Location/Qualifiers
     source          1..5368
                     /organism="synthetic DNA construct"
                     /mol_type="other DNA"
     promoter        912..1152
                     /label=U6 promoter
                     /note="RNA polymerase III promoter for human U6 snRNA"
     primer_bind     912..932
                     /label=hU6-F
                     /note="Human U6 promoter, forward primer"
     primer_bind     1083..1102
                     /label=LKO.1 5'
                     /note="Human U6 promoter, forward primer"
     CDS             1439..1996
                     /codon_start=1
                     /product="secreted Gaussia luciferase"
                     /label=hGLuc
                     /note="human codon-optimized"
                     /translation="MGVKVLFALICIAVAEAKPTENNEDFNIVAVASNFATTDLDADRG
                     KLPGKKLPLEVLKEMEANARKAGCTRGCLICLSHIKCTPKMKKFIPGRCHTYEGDKESA
                     QGGIGEAIVDIPEIPGFKDLEPMEQFIAQVDLCVDCTTGCLKGLANVQCSDLLKKWLPQ
                     RCATFASKIQGQVDKIKGAGGD"
     primer_bind     complement(2181..2198)
                     /label=BGH-rev
                     /note="Bovine growth hormone terminator, reverse primer.
                     Also called BGH reverse"
     polyA_signal    2187..2298
                     /label=bGH poly(A) signal
                     /note="bovine growth hormone polyadenylation signal"
     repeat_region   2418..2547
                     /label=AAV2 ITR
     primer_bind     complement(2566..2583)
                     /label=M13 Forward
                     /note="In lacZ gene. Also called M13-F20 or M13 (-21)
                     Forward"
     primer_bind     complement(2566..2582)
                     /label=M13 fwd
                     /note="common sequencing primer, one of multiple similar
                     variants"
     primer_bind     complement(2575..2597)
                     /label=M13/pUC Forward
                     /note="In lacZ gene"
     rep_origin      2724..3179
                     /direction=RIGHT
                     /label=f1 ori
                     /note="f1 bacteriophage origin of replication; arrow
                     indicates direction of (+) strand synthesis"
     primer_bind     complement(2811..2830)
                     /label=F1ori-R
                     /note="F1 origin, reverse primer"
     primer_bind     3021..3042
                     /label=F1ori-F
                     /note="F1 origin, forward primer"
     promoter        3205..3309
                     /gene="bla"
                     /label=AmpR promoter
     CDS             3310..4170
                     /codon_start=1
                     /gene="bla"
                     /product="beta-lactamase"
                     /label=AmpR
                     /note="confers resistance to ampicillin, carbenicillin, and
                     related antibiotics"
                     /translation="MSIQHFRVALIPFFAAFCLPVFAHPETLVKVKDAEDQLGARVGYI
                     ELDLNSGKILESFRPEERFPMMSTFKVLLCGAVLSRIDAGQEQLGRRIHYSQNDLVEYS
                     PVTEKHLTDGMTVRELCSAAITMSDNTAANLLLTTIGGPKELTAFLHNMGDHVTRLDRW
                     EPELNEAIPNDERDTTMPVAMATTLRKLLTGELLTLASRQQLIDWMEADKVAGPLLRSA
                     LPAGWFIADKSGAGERGSRGIIAALGPDGKPSRIVVIYTTGSQATMDERNRQIAEIGAS
                     LIKHW"
     primer_bind     complement(3528..3547)
                     /label=Amp-R
                     /note="Ampicillin resistance gene, reverse primer"
     rep_origin      4341..4929
                     /direction=RIGHT
                     /label=ori
                     /note="high-copy-number ColE1/pMB1/pBR322/pUC origin of
                     replication"
     primer_bind     4830..4849
                     /label=pBR322ori-F
                     /note="pBR322 origin, forward primer"
     primer_bind     5083..5100
                     /label=L4440
                     /note="L4440 vector, forward primer"
     protein_bind    5217..5238
                     /label=CAP binding site
                     /bound_moiety="E. coli catabolite activator protein"
                     /note="CAP binding activates transcription in the presence
                     of cAMP."
     promoter        5253..5283
                     /label=lac promoter
                     /note="promoter for the E. coli lac operon"
     protein_bind    5291..5307
                     /label=lac operator
                     /bound_moiety="lac repressor encoded by lacI"
                     /note="The lac repressor binds to the lac operator to
                     inhibit transcription in E. coli. This inhibition can be
                     relieved by adding lactose or
                     isopropyl-beta-D-thiogalactopyranoside (IPTG)."
     primer_bind     5296..5318
                     /label=M13/pUC Reverse
                     /note="In lacZ gene"
     primer_bind     5315..5331
                     /label=M13 rev
                     /note="common sequencing primer, one of multiple similar
                     variants"
     primer_bind     5315..5331
                     /label=M13 Reverse
                     /note="In lacZ gene. Also called M13-rev"
ORIGIN
        1 ctgcgcgctc gctcgctcac tgaggccgcc cgggcaaagc ccgggcgtcg ggcgaccttt
       61 ggtcgcccgg cctcagtgag cgagcgagcg cgcagagagg gagtgtagcc atgctctagg
      121 aagatcaatt cggtacaatt cacgcgtcga cattgattat tgactctggt cgttacataa
      181 cttacggtaa atggcccgcc tggctgaccg cccaacgacc ccgcccattg acgtcaataa
      241 tgacgtatgt tcccatagta acgccaatag ggactttcca ttgacgtcaa tgggtggagt
      301 atttacggta aactgcccac ttggcagtac atcaagtgta tcatatgcca agtacgcccc
      361 ctattgacgt caatgacggt aaatggcccg cctggcatta tgcccagtac atgaccttat
      421 gggactttcc tacttggcag tacatctact cgaggccacg ttctgcttca ctctccccat
      481 ctcccccccc tccccacccc caattttgta tttatttatt ttttaattat tttgtgcagc
      541 gatgggggcg gggggggggg gggggggggc gcgcgccagg cggggcgggg cggggcgagg
      601 ggcggggcgg ggcgaggcgg agaggtgcgg cggcagccaa tcagagcggc gcgctccgaa
      661 agtttccttt tatggcgagg cggcggcggc ggcggcccta taaaaagcga agcgcgcggc
      721 gggcgggagc gggatcagcc accgcggtgg cggccctaga gtcgatcgag gaactgaaaa
      781 accagaaagt taactggtaa gtttagtctt tttgtctttt atttcagccc cagtggaaag
      841 acgcgcaggc aaaacgcacc acgtgacgga gcgtgaccgc gcgccgagcg cgcgccaagg
      901 tcgggcagga agagggccta tttcccatga ttccttcata tttgcatata cgatacaagg
      961 ctgttagaga gataattaga attaatttga ctgtaaacac aaagatatta gtacaaaata
     1021 cgtgacgtag aaagtaataa tttcttgggt agtttgcagt tttaaaatta tgttttaaaa
     1081 tggactatca tatgcttacc gtaacttgaa agtatttcga tttcttgggt ttatatatct
     1141 tgtggaaagg acgcgggatc cgacggcgct aggatcatca acaactatac aaccatctta
     1201 ctacctcaca agtattctgg tcacagaata caacaactat acaaccatct tactacctca
     1261 caagatgatc ctagcgccgt cttttttaag ctgtcccgga tccggtggtg gtgcaaatca
     1321 aagaactgct cctcagtgga tgttgccttt acttctaggc ctgtacggaa gtgttacttc
     1381 tgctctaaaa gctgcggaat tgtacccgcg gccgatccac cggtcgccac catctagcat
     1441 gggagtcaaa gttctgtttg ccctgatctg catcgctgtg gccgaggcca agcccaccga
     1501 gaacaacgaa gacttcaaca tcgtggccgt ggccagcaac ttcgcgacca cggatctcga
     1561 tgctgaccgc gggaagttgc ccggcaagaa gctgccgctg gaggtgctca aagagatgga
     1621 agccaatgcc cggaaagctg gctgcaccag gggctgtctg atctgcctgt cccacatcaa
     1681 gtgcacgccc aagatgaaga agttcatccc aggacgctgc cacacctacg aaggcgacaa
     1741 agagtccgca cagggcggca taggcgaggc gatcgtcgac attcctgaga ttcctgggtt
     1801 caaggacttg gagcccatgg agcagttcat cgcacaggtc gatctgtgtg tggactgcac
     1861 aactggctgc ctcaaagggc ttgccaacgt gcagtgttct gacctgctca agaagtggct
     1921 gccgcaacgc tgtgcgacct ttgccagcaa gatccagggc caggtggaca agatcaaggg
     1981 ggccggtggt gactagctcg acgctgatcg atccatcgcc gtgtaacaaa caccatacaa
     2041 cactccacaa acaccataca acactccaca aacaccatac aacactccac aaacaccata
     2101 caacactcca caaacaccat acaacactcc acaaacacca tacaacactc cacaaacacc
     2161 atacaacact ccaggatcag cctcgactgt gccttctagt tgccagccat ctgttgtttg
     2221 cccctccccc gtgccttcct tgaccctgga aggtgccact cccactgtcc tttcctaata
     2281 aaatgaggaa attgcatcgc attgtctgag taggtgtcat tctattctgg ggggtggggt
     2341 ggggcaggac agcaaggggg aggattggga agacaattag gtagataagt agcatggcgg
     2401 gttaatcatt aactacaagg aacccctagt gatggagttg gccactccct ctctgcgcgc
     2461 tcgctcgctc actgaggccg ggcgaccaaa ggtcgcccga cgcccgggct ttgcccgggc
     2521 ggcctcagtg agcgagcgag cgcgcagcct taattaacct aattcactgg ccgtcgtttt
     2581 acaacgtcgt gactgggaaa accctggcgt tacccaactt aatcgccttg cagcacatcc
     2641 ccctttcgcc agctggcgta atagcgaaga ggcccgcacc gatcgccctt cccaacagtt
     2701 gcgcagcctg aatggcgaat gggnnnnnnn nnnnnnnnnn nnnnnnnnnn nnnnnnnnnn
     2761 nnnnnnnnnn nnnnnnnnnn nnnnnnnnnn nnnnnnnnnn nnnnnnnnnn nnnnnnnnnn
     2821 nnnnnnnnnn nnnnnnnnnn nnnnnnncnn nnnnnnnnnn nnnnnnnnnn nnnnnnnnnn
     2881 nnnnnnnnnn nnnnnnnnnn nnnnnnnnnn nnnnnnnnnn nnnnnnnnnn nnnnnnnnna
     2941 nnnnnnnnnn nnnnnnnnnn nnnnnnnnnn nnnnnnnnnn nnnnnnnnnc ctttgacgtt
     3001 ggagtccacg ttctttaata gtggactctt gttccaaact ggaacaacac tcaaccctat
     3061 ctcggtctat tcttttgatt tataagggat tttgccgatt tcggcctatt ggttaaaaaa
     3121 tgagctgatt taacaaaaat ttaacgcgaa ttttaacaaa atattaacgc ttacaattta
     3181 ggtggcactt ttcggggaaa tgtgcgcgga acccctattt gtttattttt ctaaatacat
     3241 tcaaatatgt atccgctcat gagacaataa ccctgataaa tgcttcaata atattgaaaa
     3301 aggaagagta tgagtattca acatttccgt gtcgccctta ttcccttttt tgcggcattt
     3361 tgccttcctg tttttgctca cccagaaacg ctggtgaaag taaaagatgc tgaagatcag
     3421 ttgggtgcac gagtgggtta catcgaactg gatctcaaca gcggtaagat ccttgagagt
     3481 tttcgccccg aagaacgttt tccaatgatg agcactttta aagttctgct atgtggcgcg
     3541 gtattatccc gtattgacgc cgggcaagag caactcggtc gccgcataca ctattctcag
     3601 aatgacttgg ttgagtactc accagtcaca gaaaagcatc ttacggatgg catgacagta
     3661 agagaattat gcagtgctgc cataaccatg agtgataaca ctgcggccaa cttacttctg
     3721 acaacgatcg gaggaccgaa ggagctaacc gcttttttgc acaacatggg ggatcatgta
     3781 actcgccttg atcgttggga accggagctg aatgaagcca taccaaacga cgagcgtgac
     3841 accacgatgc ctgtagcaat ggcaacaacg ttgcgcaaac tattaactgg cgaactactt
     3901 actctagctt cccggcaaca attaatagac tggatggagg cggataaagt tgcaggacca
     3961 cttctgcgct cggcccttcc ggctggctgg tttattgctg ataaatctgg agccggtgag
     4021 cgtgggtctc gcggtatcat tgcagcactg gggccagatg gtaagccctc ccgtatcgta
     4081 gttatctaca cgacggggag tcaggcaact atggatgaac gaaatagaca gatcgctgag
     4141 ataggtgcct cactgattaa gcattggtaa ctgtcagacc aagtttactc atatatactt
     4201 tagattgatt taaaacttca tttttaattt aaaaggatct aggtgaagat cctttttgat
     4261 aatctcatga ccaaaatccc ttaacgtgag ttttcgttcc actgagcgtc agaccccgta
     4321 gaaaagatca aaggatcttc ttgagatcct ttttttctgc gcgtaatctg ctgcttgcaa
     4381 acaaaaaaac caccgctacc agcggtggtt tgtttgccgg atcaagagct accaactctt
     4441 tttccgaagg taactggctt cagcagagcg cagataccaa atactgttct tctagtgtag
     4501 ccgtagttag gccaccactt caagaactct gtagcaccgc ctacatacct cgctctgcta
     4561 atcctgttac cagtggctgc tgccagtggc gataagtcgt gtcttaccgg gttggactca
     4621 agacgatagt taccggataa ggcgcagcgg tcgggctgaa cggggggttc gtgcacacag
     4681 cccagcttgg agcgaacgac ctacaccgaa ctgagatacc tacagcgtga gctatgagaa
     4741 agcgccacgc ttcccgaagg gagaaaggcg gacaggtatc cggtaagcgg cagggtcgga
     4801 acaggagagc gcacgaggga gcttccaggg ggaaacgcct ggtatcttta tagtcctgtc
     4861 gggtttcgcc acctctgact tgagcgtcga tttttgtgat gctcgtcagg ggggcggagc
     4921 ctatggaaaa acgccagcaa cgcggccttt ttacggttcc tggccttttg ctggcctttt
     4981 gctcacatgt tctttcctgc gttatcccct gattctgtgg ataaccgtat taccgccttt
     5041 gagtgagctg ataccgctcg ccgcagccga acgaccgagc gcagcgagtc agtgagcgag
     5101 gaagcggaag agcgcccaat acgcaaaccg cctctccccg cgcgttggcc gattcattaa
     5161 tgcagctggc acgacaggtt tcccgactgg aaagcgggca gtgagcgcaa cgcaattaat
     5221 gtgagttagc tcactcatta ggcaccccag gctttacact ttatgcttcc ggctcgtatg
     5281 ttgtgtggaa ttgtgagcgg ataacaattt cacacaggaa acagctatga ccatgattac
     5341 gccagattta attaaggcct taattagg
//
