[The description below was written by a language model from this plasmid's Addgene catalogue record and the feature table of its GenBank file.]
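Description:
pAAVscCBPITuDlet-7Gpluc7x122BT is an AAV transfer plasmid of about 5.4 kb, built on the pAAVsc CB6PI Gpluc7XmiR-122BT backbone; the "sc" in the name points to a self-complementary rAAV genome design. It is propagated in E. coli as a high-copy plasmid through a ColE1/pUC-type origin and selected with ampicillin via the bla gene. The backbone also carries an f1 phage origin and remnants of a lac promoter/operator region. The feature table annotates only one AAV2 ITR, downstream of the expression cassettes. The second terminal repeat, which in self-complementary vectors is typically a mutated form, is not annotated, so its nature cannot be confirmed from the record.

The payload combines a microRNA inhibitor with a reporter. A 463 bp synthetic insert, placed at a PpuMI site that was destroyed during cloning, provides a human U6 RNA polymerase III promoter driving a "tough decoy" (TuD) RNA directed against let-7. TuD RNAs are structured transcripts that present microRNA binding sites to sequester the target microRNA and block its function. Downstream lies a human codon-optimised secreted Gaussia luciferase coding sequence followed by a bovine growth hormone polyadenylation signal. The plasmid and backbone names suggest that this reporter is driven by a CB-type promoter with an intron, that the U6-TuD unit sits within that intron, and that the reporter carries seven miR-122 binding sites. None of these elements is annotated in the feature table, so they remain inferences from the names. The associated publication describes long-term inhibition of microRNA function in mice using rAAV vectors, which fits use of this plasmid to package such a vector, with the secreted luciferase giving a readout of transduction.
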