Addgene plasmid #35650: pAAVscCBPITuDlet-7Gpluc7x122BT
Depositing lab: Phillip Zamore. Depositing organization: University of Massachusetts, Worcester. Publication: Long-term, efficient inhibition of microRNA function in mice using rAAV vectors. Xie J, Ameres SL, Friedline R, Hung JH, Zhang Y, Xie Q, Zhong L, Su Q, He R, Li M, Li H, Mu X, Zhang H, Broderick JA, Kim JK, Weng Z, Flotte TR, Zamore PD, Gao G. Nat Methods. 2012 Mar 4;9(4):403-9. doi: 10.1038/nmeth.1903. PubMed 22388288.
Backbone
  Vector backbone: pAAVsc CB6PI Gpluc7XmiR-122BT
  Backbone size w/o insert (bp): 4903
  Vector type: AAV
Growth in bacteria
  Bacterial resistance: Ampicillin, 100 μg/mL
  Growth temperature: 37°C
  Growth strain: NEB Stable
  Copy number: High Copy
Gene/Insert
  Gene/Insert name: TuD let-7
  Species: Synthetic
  Insert size (bp): 463
  Promoter: U6
  Cloning method: Restriction Enzyme; 5′ cloning site PpuMI (destroyed during cloning); 3′ cloning site PpuMI (destroyed during cloning)
  Sequencing primers: 5′ gagggcctatttcccatgat
Terms and licenses: Academic/Nonprofit Terms; Industry Terms: Not Available to Industry
How to cite: pAAVscCBPITuDlet-7Gpluc7x122BT was a gift from Phillip Zamore (Addgene plasmid # 35650 ; http://n2t.net/addgene:35650 ; RRID:Addgene_35650)
