>Addgene plasmid #35650 | pAAVscCBPITuDlet-7Gpluc7x122BT | addgene partial sequence | sequence record 46393 | BGH-rev 5'-TAGAAGGCACAGTCGAGG-3'
ACACGGCGATGGATCGATCAGCGTCGAGCTAGTCACCACCGGCCCCCTTGATCTTGTCCACCTGGCCCTG
GATCTTGCTGGCAAAGGTCGCACAGCGTTGCGGCAGCCACTTCTTGAGCAGGTCAGAACACTGCACGTTG
GCAAGCCCTTTGAGGCAGCCAGTTGTGCAGTCCACACACAGATCGACCTGTGCGATGAACTGCTCCATGG
GCTCCAAGTCCTTGAACCCAGGAATCTCAGGAATGTCGACGATCGCCTCGCCTATGCCGCCCTGTGCGGA
CTCTTTGTCGCCTTCGTAGGTGTGGCAGCGTCCTGGGATGAACTTCTTCATCTTGGGCGTGCACTTGAT
