>Addgene plasmid #35650 | pAAVscCBPITuDlet-7Gpluc7x122BT | addgene partial sequence | sequence record 133358 | hU6-F 5'-GAGGGCCTATTTCCCATGATT-3'
AGGCTGTTAGAGAGATAATTAGAATTAATTTGACTGTAAACACAAAGATATTAGTACAAAATACGTGACG
TAGAAAGTAATAATTTCTTGGGTAGTTTGCAGTTTTAAAATTATGTTTTAAAATGGACTATCATATGCTT
ACCGTAACTTGAAAGTATTTCGATTTCTTGGGTTTATATATCTTGTGGAAAGGACGCGGGATCCGACGGC
GCTAGGATCATCAACAACTATACAACCATCTTACTACCTCACAAGTATTCTGGTCACAGAATACAACAAC
TATACAACCATCTTACTACCTCACAAGATGATCCTAGCGCCGTCTTTTTTAAGCTGTCCCGGATCCGGTG
GTGGTGCAAATCAAAGAACTGCTCCTCAGTGGATGTTGCCTTTACTTCTAGGCCTGTACGGAAGTGTTAC
TTCTGCTCTAAAAGCTGCGGAATTGTACCCGCGGCCGATCCACCGGTCGCCACCATCTAGCATGGGAGTC
AAAGTTCTGTTTGCCCTGATCTGCATCGCTGTGGCCGAGGCCAAGCCCACCGAGAACAACGAAGACTTCA
ACATCGTGGCCGTGGCCAGCAACTTCGCGACCACGGATCTCGATGCTGACCGCGGGAAGTTGCCCGGCAA
GAAGCTGCCGCTGGAGGTGCTCAAAGAGATGGAAGCCAATGCCCGGAAAGCTGGCTGCACCAGGGGCTGT
CTGATCTGCCTGTCCCACATCAAGTGCACGCCCAAGATGAAGAAGTTCATCCCAGGACGCTGCCACACCT
ACGAAGGCGACAAAGAGTCCGCACAGGGCGGCATAGGCGAGGCGATCGTCGACATTCCTGAGATTCCTGG
GTTCAAGGACTTGGAGCCCATGGAGCAGTTCATCGCACAGGTCGATCTGTGTGTGGACTGCACAACTGGC
TGCCTCAAAG
